Addgene plasmid #154096: pSCIPpay-BFP reporter
Purpose: Self-Cutting and Integrating Payload CRISPR backbone with BFP reporter
Depositing lab: Scott McComb. Depositing organization: National Research Council of Canada. Publication: Self-Cutting and Integrating CRISPR Plasmids Enable Targeted Genomic Integration of Genetic Payloads for Rapid Cell Engineering. Bloemberg D, Sosa-Miranda CD, Nguyen T, Weeratna RD, McComb S. CRISPR J. 2021 Feb;4(1):104-119. doi: 10.1089/crispr.2020.0090. PubMed 33616439.
Backbone
  Vector backbone: pQCi
  Backbone manufacturer: Derived from pX458 (Zhang lab)
  Backbone size w/o insert (bp): 9500
  Total vector size (bp): 10164
  Modifications to backbone: Modular BAIT sites at 5' and 3' end of P2A-tagBFP (BsaI sites) Intron integrated into spCas9 sequence
  Vector type: Mammalian Expression, CRISPR
  Selectable markers: GFP
Growth in bacteria
  Bacterial resistance: Ampicillin, 100 μg/mL
  Growth temperature: 37°C
  Growth strain: DH5alpha
  Copy number: High Copy
Gene/Insert
  Gene/Insert name: P2A-tagBFP (alt name: Blue fluorescent protein)
  Species: Synthetic
Resource information
  A portion of this plasmid was derived from a plasmid made by: https://www.addgene.org/48138/
Terms and licenses: Academic/Nonprofit Terms; Industry Terms: Not Available to Industry
Depositor comments: Please visit https://www.biorxiv.org/content/10.1101/2020.03.25.008276v4 for bioRxiv preprint.
How to cite: pSCIPpay-BFP reporter was a gift from Scott McComb (Addgene plasmid # 154096 ; http://n2t.net/addgene:154096 ; RRID:Addgene_154096)
