[The description below was written by a language model from this plasmid's Addgene catalogue record and pLannotate feature annotations shown in this document.]
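Description:
pSCIPpay-BFP reporter is a roughly 10.2 kb mammalian expression CRISPR plasmid built on the pQCi backbone, itself derived from the all-in-one Cas9-2A-GFP vector pX458. It serves as a "self-cutting and integrating payload" backbone. It is maintained in E. coli as a high-copy plasmid through a ColE1/pUC-type origin and selected with ampicillin via the β-lactamase gene. An f1 origin and a single AAV2 ITR remnant are also annotated, probably carried over from the parental backbone.

A human U6 promoter drives an S. pyogenes guide RNA scaffold, although the record does not state which spacer, if any, is present. A second, partial scaffold fragment is annotated just downstream. A hybrid CMV enhancer/chicken β-actin promoter with a hybrid intron drives SpCas9 carrying a nucleoplasmin NLS, followed by EGFP and a bGH polyadenylation signal, so GFP fluorescence marks transfected cells. According to the record, an intron has been integrated into the Cas9 coding sequence. This probably explains why the automated annotation splits Cas9 into several fragments with a short intervening "IgH signal sequence" hit, which may be a spurious match to the intron rather than a real signal peptide.

The payload is a promoterless P2A-tagBFP cassette placed between the guide cassette and the Cas9 promoter. It is flanked at both ends by modular "BAIT" sites with BsaI sites for cloning. In the design implied by the name and purpose, bait sequences allow Cas9 to cut the plasmid itself as well as the genomic target. The linearised DNA can then integrate at the chosen locus, and blue fluorescence would be expected to report in-frame integration into an expressed gene.
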