Features (pLannotate 1.2.2; 22 found; start..end, strand, type, name):
      1..241     +  promoter       U6 promoter: RNA polymerase III promoter for human U6 snRNA
    268..343     +  misc_RNA       gRNA scaffold: guide RNA scaffold for the Streptococcus pyogenes CRISPR/Cas9 system
    350..393     +  misc_RNA       gRNA scaffold (fragment): guide RNA scaffold for the Streptococcus pyogenes CRISPR/Cas9 system
    512..1207    +  CDS            TagBFP: TagBFP is a basic (constitutively fluorescent) blue fluorescent protein published in 2008, derived from Entacmaea quadricolor. It is reported to be a very rapidly-maturing monomer with very low acid sensitivity.
   1233..1518    +  enhancer       CMV enhancer: human cytomegalovirus immediate early enhancer; contains an 18-bp deletion relative to the standard CMV enhancer
   1520..1797    +  promoter       chicken β-actin promoter: No description available
   1798..2025    +  intron         hybrid intron: hybrid between chicken β-actin (CBA) and minute virus of mice (MMV) introns (Gray et al., 2011)
   2163..3764    +  CDS            Cas9(N): N-terminal portion of Streptococcus pyogenes Cas9 (Zetsche et al., 2015)
   3765..4297    +  CDS            Cas9(C) (fragment): C-terminal portion of Streptococcus pyogenes Cas9 (Zetsche et al., 2015)
   4293..4383    +  CDS            IgH signal sequence (fragment): signal sequence from the mouse immunoglobulin heavy chain variable region
   4375..6345    +  CDS            Cas9(C) (fragment): C-terminal portion of Streptococcus pyogenes Cas9 (Zetsche et al., 2015)
   6346..6393    +  CDS            nucleoplasmin NLS: bipartite nuclear localization signal from nucleoplasmin
   6463..7176    +  CDS            EGFP: EGFP is a basic (constitutively fluorescent) green fluorescent protein published in 1996, derived from Aequorea victoria. It is reported to be a rapidly-maturing weak dimer with moderate acid sensitivity.
   7210..7321    +  polyA_signal   bGH poly(A) signal: bovine growth hormone polyadenylation signal
   7426..7566    +  repeat_region  AAV2 ITR: inverted terminal repeat of adeno-associated virus serotype 2 inverted
   7571..7622    -  misc_feature   bom (fragment): basis of mobility region from pBR322
   7641..8096    +  rep_origin     f1 ori (sequence partly withheld): f1 bacteriophage origin of replication; arrow indicates direction of (+) strand synthesis
   8097..8146    -  misc_feature   bom (fragment): basis of mobility region from pBR322
   8248..8283    -  CDS            rop (fragment): Rop protein, which maintains plasmids at low copy number; rop
   8378..8482    +  promoter       AmpR promoter: bla
   8483..9343    +  CDS            AmpR: β-lactamase; bla; confers resistance to ampicillin, carbenicillin, and related antibiotics
   9514..10102   +  rep_origin     ori: high-copy-number ColE1/pMB1/pBR322/pUC origin of replication
>Addgene plasmid #154096 | pSCIPpay-BFP reporter | addgene full sequence | sequence record 308569 | Addgene NGS Result
GAGGGCCTATTTCCCATGATTCCTTCATATTTGCATATACGATACAAGGCTGTTAGAGAGATAATTGGAA
TTAATTTGACTGTAAACACAAAGATATTAGTACAAAATACGTGACGTAGAAAGTAATAATTTCTTGGGTA
GTTTGCAGTTTTAAAATTATGTTTTAAAATGGACTATCATATGCTTACCGTAACTTGAAAGTATTTCGAT
TTCTTGGCTTTATATATCTTGTGGAAAGGACGAAACACCGGGTCTTCGAGAAGACCTGTTTTAGAGCTAG
AAATAGCAAGTTAAAATAAGGCTAGTCCGTTATCAACTTGAAAAAGTGGCACCGAGTCGGTGCTTTTTTG
TTTTAGAGCTAGAAATAGCAAGTTAAAATAAGGCTAGTCCGTTTTTAGCGCGTGCGCCAATTCTGCAGAC
AAATGGCTAGAGACCGTAGGTCTCAGGCAGCGGCGCCACCAACTTCAGCCTGCTGAAGCAGGCCGGCGAC
GTGGAGGAGAACCCCGGCCCCAGCGAGCTGATTAAGGAGAACATGCACATGAAGCTGTACATGGAGGGCA
CCGTGGACAACCATCACTTCAAGTGCACATCCGAGGGCGAAGGCAAGCCCTACGAGGGCACCCAGACCAT
GAGAATCAAGGTGGTCGAGGGCGGCCCTCTCCCCTTCGCCTTCGACATCCTGGCTACTAGCTTCCTCTAC
GGCAGCAAGACCTTCATCAACCACACCCAGGGCATCCCCGACTTCTTCAAGCAGTCCTTCCCTGAGGGCT
TCACATGGGAGAGAGTCACCACATACGAGGACGGGGGCGTGCTGACCGCTACCCAGGACACCAGCCTCCA
GGACGGCTGCCTCATCTACAACGTCAAGATCAGAGGGGTGAACTTCACATCCAACGGCCCTGTGATGCAG
AAGAAAACACTCGGCTGGGAGGCCTTCACCGAAACGCTGTACCCCGCTGACGGCGGCCTGGAAGGCAGAA
ACGACATGGCCCTGAAGCTCGTGGGCGGGAGCCATCTGATCGCAAACATCAAGACCACATATAGATCCAA
GAAACCCGCTAAGAACCTCAAGATGCCTGGCGTCTACTATGTGGACTACAGACTGGAAAGAATCAAGGAG
GCCAACAACGAAACCTACGTCGAGCAGCACGAGGTGGCAGTGGCCAGATACTGCGACCTCCCTAGCAAAC
TGGGGCACAAGCTTAATTAGTAACAGAGACCGTAGGTCTCACCGTTACATAACTTACGGTAAATGGCCCG
CCTGGCTGACCGCCCAACGACCCCCGCCCATTGACGTCAATAGTAACGCCAATAGGGACTTTCCATTGAC
GTCAATGGGTGGAGTATTTACGGTAAACTGCCCACTTGGCAGTACATCAAGTGTATCATATGCCAAGTAC
GCCCCCTATTGACGTCAATGACGGTAAATGGCCCGCCTGGCATTGTGCCCAGTACATGACCTTATGGGAC
TTTCCTACTTGGCAGTACATCTACGTATTAGTCATCGCTATTACCATGGTCGAGGTGAGCCCCACGTTCT
GCTTCACTCTCCCCATCTCCCCCCCCTCCCCACCCCCAATTTTGTATTTATTTATTTTTTAATTATTTTG
TGCAGCGATGGGGGCGGGGGGGGGGGGGGGGCGCGCGCCAGGCGGGGCGGGGCGGGGCGAGGGGCGGGGC
GGGGCGAGGCGGAGAGGTGCGGCGGCAGCCAATCAGAGCGGCGCGCTCCGAAAGTTTCCTTTTATGGCGA
GGCGGCGGCGGCGGCGGCCCTATAAAAAGCGAAGCGCGCGGCGGGCGGGAGTCGCTGCGCGCTGCCTTCG
CCCCGTGCCCCGCTCCGCCGCCGCCTCGCGCCGCCCGCCCCGGCTCTGACTGACCGCGTTACTCCCACAG
GTGAGCGGGCGGGACGGCCCTTCTCCTCCGGGCTGTAATTAGCTGAGCAAGAGGTAAGGGTTTAAGGGAT
GGTTGGTTGGTGGGGTATTAATGTTTAATTACCTGGAGCACCTGCCTGAAATCACTTTTTTTCAGGTTGG
ACCGGTGCCACCATGGACTATAAGGACCACGACGGAGACTACAAGGATCATGATATTGATTACAAAGACG
ATGACGATAAGATGGCCCCAAAGAAGAAGCGGAAGGTCGGTATCCACGGAGTCCCAGCAGCCGACAAGAA
GTACAGCATCGGCCTGGACATCGGCACCAACTCTGTGGGCTGGGCCGTGATCACCGACGAGTACAAGGTG
CCCAGCAAGAAATTCAAGGTGCTGGGCAACACCGACCGGCACAGCATCAAGAAGAACCTGATCGGAGCCC
TGCTGTTCGACAGCGGCGAAACAGCCGAGGCCACCCGGCTGAAGAGAACCGCCAGAAGAAGATACACCAG
ACGGAAGAACCGGATCTGCTATCTGCAAGAGATCTTCAGCAACGAGATGGCCAAGGTGGACGACAGCTTC
TTCCACAGACTGGAAGAGTCCTTCCTGGTGGAAGAGGATAAGAAGCACGAGCGGCACCCCATCTTCGGCA
ACATCGTGGACGAGGTGGCCTACCACGAGAAGTACCCCACCATCTACCACCTGAGAAAGAAACTGGTGGA
CAGCACCGACAAGGCCGACCTGCGGCTGATCTATCTGGCCCTGGCCCACATGATCAAGTTCCGGGGCCAC
TTCCTGATCGAGGGCGACCTGAACCCCGACAACAGCGACGTGGACAAGCTGTTCATCCAGCTGGTGCAGA
CCTACAACCAGCTGTTCGAGGAAAACCCCATCAACGCCAGCGGCGTGGACGCCAAGGCCATCCTGTCTGC
CAGACTGAGCAAGAGCAGACGGCTGGAAAATCTGATCGCCCAGCTGCCCGGCGAGAAGAAGAATGGCCTG
TTCGGAAACCTGATTGCCCTGAGCCTGGGCCTGACCCCCAACTTCAAGAGCAACTTCGACCTGGCCGAGG
ATGCCAAACTGCAGCTGAGCAAGGACACCTACGACGACGACCTGGACAACCTGCTGGCCCAGATCGGCGA
CCAGTACGCCGACCTGTTTCTGGCCGCCAAGAACCTGTCCGACGCCATCCTGCTGAGCGACATCCTGAGA
GTGAACACCGAGATCACCAAGGCCCCCCTGAGCGCCTCTATGATCAAGAGATACGACGAGCACCACCAGG
ACCTGACCCTGCTGAAAGCTCTCGTGCGGCAGCAGCTGCCTGAGAAGTACAAAGAGATTTTCTTCGACCA
GAGCAAGAACGGCTACGCCGGCTACATTGACGGCGGAGCCAGCCAGGAAGAGTTCTACAAGTTCATCAAG
CCCATCCTGGAAAAGATGGACGGCACCGAGGAACTGCTCGTGAAGCTGAACAGAGAGGACCTGCTGCGGA
AGCAGCGGACCTTCGACAACGGCAGCATCCCCCACCAGATCCACCTGGGAGAGCTGCACGCCATTCTGCG
GCGGCAGGAAGATTTTTACCCATTCCTGAAGGACAACCGGGAAAAGATCGAGAAGATCCTGACCTTCCGC
ATCCCCTACTACGTGGGCCCTCTGGCCAGGGGAAACAGCAGATTCGCCTGGATGACCAGAAAGAGCGAGG
AAACCATCACCCCCTGGAACTTCGAGGAAGTGGTGGACAAGGGCGCTTCCGCCCAGAGCTTCATCGAGCG
GATGACCAACTTCGATAAGAACCTGCCCAACGAGAAGGTGCTGCCCAAGCACAGCCTGCTGTACGAGTAC
TTCACCGTGTATAACGAGCTGACCAAAGTGAAATACGTGACCGAGGGAATGAGAAAGCCCGCCTTCCTGA
GCGGCGAGCAGAAAAAGGCCATCGTGGACCTGCTGTTCAAGACCAACCGGAAAGTGACCGTGAAGCAGCT
GAAAGAGGACTACTTCAAGAAAATCGAGTGCTTCGACTCCGTGGAAATCTCCGGCGTGGAAGATCGGTTC
AACGCCTCCCTGGGCACATACCACGATCTGCTGAAAATTATCAAGGACAAGGACTTCCTGGACAATGAGG
AAAACGAGGACATTCTGGAAGATATCGTGCTGACCCTGACACTGTTTGAGGACAGAGAGATGATCGAGGA
ACGGCTGAAAACCTATGCCCACCTGTTCGACGACAAAGTGATGAAGCAGCTGAAGCGGCGGAGATACACC
GGCTGGGGCAGGCTGAGCCGGAAGCTGATCAACGGCATCCGGGACAAGCAGTCCGGCAAGACAATCCTGG
ATTTCCTGAAGTCCGACGGCTTCGCCAACAGAAACTTCATGCAGCTGATCCACGACGACAGCCTGACCTT
TAAAGAGGACATCCAGAAAGCCCAGGTAAGGGGCTCACAGTAGCAGGCTTGAGGTCTGGACATATATATG
GGTGACAATGACATCCACTTTGCCTTTCTCTCCACAGGTGTCCGGCCAGGGCGATAGCCTGCACGAGCAC
ATTGCCAATCTGGCCGGCAGCCCCGCCATTAAGAAGGGCATCCTGCAGACAGTGAAGGTGGTGGACGAGC
TCGTGAAAGTGATGGGCCGGCACAAGCCCGAGAACATCGTGATCGAAATGGCCAGAGAGAACCAGACCAC
CCAGAAGGGACAGAAGAACAGCCGCGAGAGAATGAAGCGGATCGAAGAGGGCATCAAAGAGCTGGGCAGC
CAGATCCTGAAAGAACACCCCGTGGAAAACACCCAGCTGCAGAACGAGAAGCTGTACCTGTACTACCTGC
AGAATGGGCGGGATATGTACGTGGACCAGGAACTGGACATCAACCGGCTGTCCGACTACGATGTGGACCA
TATCGTGCCTCAGAGCTTTCTGAAGGACGACTCCATCGACAACAAGGTGCTGACCAGAAGCGACAAGAAC
CGGGGCAAGAGCGACAACGTGCCCTCCGAAGAGGTCGTGAAGAAGATGAAGAACTACTGGCGGCAGCTGC
TGAACGCCAAGCTGATTACCCAGAGAAAGTTCGACAATCTGACCAAGGCCGAGAGAGGCGGCCTGAGCGA
ACTGGATAAGGCCGGCTTCATCAAGAGACAGCTGGTGGAAACCCGGCAGATCACAAAGCACGTGGCACAG
ATCCTGGACTCCCGGATGAACACTAAGTACGACGAGAATGACAAGCTGATCCGGGAAGTGAAAGTGATCA
CCCTGAAGTCCAAGCTGGTGTCCGATTTCCGGAAGGATTTCCAGTTTTACAAAGTGCGCGAGATCAACAA
CTACCACCACGCCCACGACGCCTACCTGAACGCCGTCGTGGGAACCGCCCTGATCAAAAAGTACCCTAAG
CTGGAAAGCGAGTTCGTGTACGGCGACTACAAGGTGTACGACGTGCGGAAGATGATCGCCAAGAGCGAGC
AGGAAATCGGCAAGGCTACCGCCAAGTACTTCTTCTACAGCAACATCATGAACTTTTTCAAGACCGAGAT
TACCCTGGCCAACGGCGAGATCCGGAAGCGGCCTCTGATCGAGACAAACGGCGAAACCGGGGAGATCGTG
TGGGATAAGGGCCGGGATTTTGCCACCGTGCGGAAAGTGCTGAGCATGCCCCAAGTGAATATCGTGAAAA
AGACCGAGGTGCAGACAGGCGGCTTCAGCAAAGAGTCTATCCTGCCCAAGAGGAACAGCGATAAGCTGAT
CGCCAGAAAGAAGGACTGGGACCCTAAGAAGTACGGCGGCTTCGACAGCCCCACCGTGGCCTATTCTGTG
CTGGTGGTGGCCAAAGTGGAAAAGGGCAAGTCCAAGAAACTGAAGAGTGTGAAAGAGCTGCTGGGGATCA
CCATCATGGAAAGAAGCAGCTTCGAGAAGAATCCCATCGACTTTCTGGAAGCCAAGGGCTACAAAGAAGT
GAAAAAGGACCTGATCATCAAGCTGCCTAAGTACTCCCTGTTCGAGCTGGAAAACGGCCGGAAGAGAATG
CTGGCCTCTGCCGGCGAACTGCAGAAGGGAAACGAACTGGCCCTGCCCTCCAAATATGTGAACTTCCTGT
ACCTGGCCAGCCACTATGAGAAGCTGAAGGGCTCCCCCGAGGATAATGAGCAGAAACAGCTGTTTGTGGA
ACAGCACAAGCACTACCTGGACGAGATCATCGAGCAGATCAGCGAGTTCTCCAAGAGAGTGATCCTGGCC
GACGCTAATCTGGACAAAGTGCTGTCCGCCTACAACAAGCACCGGGATAAGCCCATCAGAGAGCAGGCCG
AGAATATCATCCACCTGTTTACCCTGACCAATCTGGGAGCCCCTGCCGCCTTCAAGTACTTTGACACCAC
CATCGACCGGAAGAGGTACACCAGCACCAAAGAGGTGCTGGACGCCACCCTGATCCACCAGAGCATCACC
GGCCTGTACGAGACACGGATCGACCTGTCTCAGCTGGGAGGCGACAAAAGGCCGGCGGCCACGAAAAAGG
CCGGCCAGGCAAAAAAGAAAAAGGAATTCGGCAGTGGAGAGGGCAGAGGAAGTCTGCTAACATGCGGTGA
CGTCGAGGAGAATCCTGGCCCAGTGAGCAAGGGCGAGGAGCTGTTCACCGGGGTGGTGCCCATCCTGGTC
GAGCTGGACGGCGACGTAAACGGCCACAAGTTCAGCGTGTCCGGCGAGGGCGAGGGCGATGCCACCTACG
GCAAGCTGACCCTGAAGTTCATCTGCACCACCGGCAAGCTGCCCGTGCCCTGGCCCACCCTCGTGACCAC
CCTGACCTACGGCGTGCAGTGCTTCAGCCGCTACCCCGACCACATGAAGCAGCACGACTTCTTCAAGTCC
GCCATGCCCGAAGGCTACGTCCAGGAGCGCACCATCTTCTTCAAGGACGACGGCAACTACAAGACCCGCG
CCGAGGTGAAGTTCGAGGGCGACACCCTGGTGAACCGCATCGAGCTGAAGGGCATCGACTTCAAGGAGGA
CGGCAACATCCTGGGGCACAAGCTGGAGTACAACTACAACAGCCACAACGTCTATATCATGGCCGACAAG
CAGAAGAACGGCATCAAGGTGAACTTCAAGATCCGCCACAACATCGAGGACGGCAGCGTGCAGCTCGCCG
ACCACTACCAGCAGAACACCCCCATCGGCGACGGCCCCGTGCTGCTGCCCGACAACCACTACCTGAGCAC
CCAGTCCGCCCTGAGCAAAGACCCCAACGAGAAGCGCGATCACATGGTCCTGCTGGAGTTCGTGACCGCC
GCCGGGATCACTCTCGGCATGGACGAGCTGTACAAGGAATTCTAACTAGAGCTCGCTGATCAGCCTCGAC
TGTGCCTTCTAGTTGCCAGCCATCTGTTGTTTGCCCCTCCCCCGTGCCTTCCTTGACCCTGGAAGGTGCC
ACTCCCACTGTCCTTTCCTAATAAAATGAGGAAATTGCATCGCATTGTCTGAGTAGGTGTCATTCTATTC
TGGGGGGTGGGGTGGGGCAGGACAGCAAGGGGGAGGATTGGGAAGAGAATAGCAGGCATGCTGGGGAGCG
GCCGCAGGAACCCCTAGTGATGGAGTTGGCCACTCCCTCTCTGCGCGCTCGCTCGCTCACTGAGGCCGGG
CGACCAAAGGTCGCCCGACGCCCGGGCTTTGCCCGGGCGGCCTCAGTGAGCGAGCGAGCGCGCAGCTGCC
TGCAGGGGCGCCTGATGCGGTATTTTCTCCTTACGCATCTGTGCGGTATTTCACACCGCATA
[95 nt withheld, positions 7623-7717]
T
[46 nt withheld, positions 7719-7764]
C
[141 nt withheld, positions 7766-7906]
CCTTTGACGTTGGAGTCCACGTTCTTT
[37 nt withheld, positions 7934-7970]
ACTCTATCTCGGGCTATTCTTTTGATTTATAAGGGATTTTGCCGATTTCGGTCTATTGGTTAAAAAATGA
GCTGATTTAACAAAAATTTAACGCGAATTTTAACAAAATATTAACGTTTACAATTTTATGGTGCACTCTC
AGTACAATCTGCTCTGATGCCGCATAGTTAAGCCAGCCCCGACACCCGCCAACACCCGCTGACGCGCCCT
GACGGGCTTGTCTGCTCCCGGCATCCGCTTACAGACAAGCTGTGACCGTCTCCGGGAGCTGCATGTGTCA
GAGGTTTTCACCGTCATCACCGAAACGCGCGAGACGAAAGGGCCTCGTGATACGCCTATTTTTATAGGTT
AATGTCATGATAATAATGGTTTCTTAGACGTCAGGTGGCACTTTTCGGGGAAATGTGCGCGGAACCCCTA
TTTGTTTATTTTTCTAAATACATTCAAATATGTATCCGCTCATGAGACAATAACCCTGATAAATGCTTCA
ATAATATTGAAAAAGGAAGAGTATGAGTATTCAACATTTCCGTGTCGCCCTTATTCCCTTTTTTGCGGCA
TTTTGCCTTCCTGTTTTTGCTCACCCAGAAACGCTGGTGAAAGTAAAAGATGCTGAAGATCAGTTGGGTG
CACGAGTGGGTTACATCGAACTGGATCTCAACAGCGGTAAGATCCTTGAGAGTTTTCGCCCCGAAGAACG
TTTTCCAATGATGAGCACTTTTAAAGTTCTGCTATGTGGCGCGGTATTATCCCGTATTGACGCCGGGCAA
GAGCAACTCGGTCGCCGCATACACTATTCTCAGAATGACTTGGTTGAGTACTCACCAGTCACAGAAAAGC
ATCTTACGGATGGCATGACAGTAAGAGAATTATGCAGTGCTGCCATAACCATGAGTGATAACACTGCGGC
CAACTTACTTCTGACAACGATCGGAGGACCGAAGGAGCTAACCGCTTTTTTGCACAACATGGGGGATCAT
GTAACTCGCCTTGATCGTTGGGAACCGGAGCTGAATGAAGCCATACCAAACGACGAGCGTGACACCACGA
TGCCTGTAGCAATGGCAACAACGTTGCGCAAACTATTAACTGGCGAACTACTTACTCTAGCTTCCCGGCA
ACAATTAATAGACTGGATGGAGGCGGATAAAGTTGCAGGACCACTTCTGCGCTCGGCCCTTCCGGCTGGC
TGGTTTATTGCTGATAAATCTGGAGCCGGTGAGCGTGGAAGCCGCGGTATCATTGCAGCACTGGGGCCAG
ATGGTAAGCCCTCCCGTATCGTAGTTATCTACACGACGGGGAGTCAGGCAACTATGGATGAACGAAATAG
ACAGATCGCTGAGATAGGTGCCTCACTGATTAAGCATTGGTAACTGTCAGACCAAGTTTACTCATATATA
CTTTAGATTGATTTAAAACTTCATTTTTAATTTAAAAGGATCTAGGTGAAGATCCTTTTTGATAATCTCA
TGACCAAAATCCCTTAACGTGAGTTTTCGTTCCACTGAGCGTCAGACCCCGTAGAAAAGATCAAAGGATC
TTCTTGAGATCCTTTTTTTCTGCGCGTAATCTGCTGCTTGCAAACAAAAAAACCACCGCTACCAGCGGTG
GTTTGTTTGCCGGATCAAGAGCTACCAACTCTTTTTCCGAAGGTAACTGGCTTCAGCAGAGCGCAGATAC
CAAATACTGTTCTTCTAGTGTAGCCGTAGTTAGGCCACCACTTCAAGAACTCTGTAGCACCGCCTACATA
CCTCGCTCTGCTAATCCTGTTACCAGTGGCTGCTGCCAGTGGCGATAAGTCGTGTCTTACCGGGTTGGAC
TCAAGACGATAGTTACCGGATAAGGCGCAGCGGTCGGGCTGAACGGGGGGTTCGTGCACACAGCCCAGCT
TGGAGCGAACGACCTACACCGAACTGAGATACCTACAGCGTGAGCTATGAGAAAGCGCCACGCTTCCCGA
AGGGAGAAAGGCGGACAGGTATCCGGTAAGCGGCAGGGTCGGAACAGGAGAGCGCACGAGGGAGCTTCCA
GGGGGAAACGCCTGGTATCTTTATAGTCCTGTCGGGTTTCGCCACCTCTGACTTGAGCGTCGATTTTTGT
GATGCTCGTCAGGGGGGCGGAGCCTATGGAAAAACGCCAGCAACGCGGCCTTTTTACGGTTCCTGGCCTT
TTGCTGGCCTTTTGCTCACATGT
